>Addgene plasmid #141491 | TFORF0046 | depositor full sequence | sequence record 276609 | Full Sequence
TTAATGTAGTCTTATGCAATACTCTTGTAGTCTTGCAACATGGTAACGATGAGTTAGCAACATGCCTTAC
AAGGAGAGAAAAAGCACCGTGCATGCCGATTGGTGGAAGTAAGGTGGTACGATCGTGCCTTATTAGGAAG
GCAACAGACGGGTCTGACATGGATTGGACGAACCACTGAATTGCCGCATTGCAGAGATATTGTATTTAAG
TGCCTAGCTCGATACATAAACGGGTCTCTCTGGTTAGACCAGATCTGAGCCTGGGAGCTCTCTGGCTAAC
TAGGGAACCCACTGCTTAAGCCTCAATAAAGCTTGCCTTGAGTGCTTCAAGTAGTGTGTGCCCGTCTGTT
GTGTGACTCTGGTAACTAGAGATCCCTCAGACCCTTTTAGTCAGTGTGGAAAATCTCTAGCAGTGGCGCC
CGAACAGGGACTTGAAAGCGAAAGGGAAACCAGAGGAGCTCTCTCGACGCAGGACTCGGCTTGCTGAAGC
GCGCACGGCAAGAGGCGAGGGGCGGCGACTGGTGAGTACGCCAAAAATTTTGACTAGCGGAGGCTAGAAG
GAGAGAGATGGGTGCGAGAGCGTCAGTATTAAGCGGGGGAGAATTAGATCGCGATGGGAAAAAATTCGGT
TAAGGCCAGGGGGAAAGAAAAAATATAAATTAAAACATATAGTATGGGCAAGCAGGGAGCTAGAACGATT
CGCAGTTAATCCTGGCCTGTTAGAAACATCAGAAGGCTGTAGACAAATACTGGGACAGCTACAACCATCC
CTTCAGACAGGATCAGAAGAACTTAGATCATTATATAATACAGTAGCAACCCTCTATTGTGTGCATCAAA
GGATAGAGATAAAAGACACCAAGGAAGCTTTAGACAAGATAGAGGAAGAGCAAAACAAAAGTAAGACCAC
CGCACAGCAAGCGGCCGCTGATCTTCAGACCTGGAGGAGGAGATATGAGGGACAATTGGAGAAGTGAATT
ATATAAATATAAAGTAGTAAAAATTGAACCATTAGGAGTAGCACCCACCAAGGCAAAGAGAAGAGTGGTG
CAGAGAGAAAAAAGAGCAGTGGGAATAGGAGCTTTGTTCCTTGGGTTCTTGGGAGCAGCAGGAAGCACTA
TGGGCGCAGCGTCAATGACGCTGACGGTACAGGCCAGACAATTATTGTCTGGTATAGTGCAGCAGCAGAA
CAATTTGCTGAGGGCTATTGAGGCGCAACAGCATCTGTTGCAACTCACAGTCTGGGGCATCAAGCAGCTC
CAGGCAAGAATCCTGGCTGTGGAAAGATACCTAAAGGATCAACAGCTCCTGGGGATTTGGGGTTGCTCTG
GAAAACTCATTTGCACCACTGCTGTGCCTTGGAATGCTAGTTGGAGTAATAAATCTCTGGAACAGATTTG
GAATCACACGACCTGGATGGAGTGGGACAGAGAAATTAACAATTACACAAGCTTAATACACTCCTTAATT
GAAGAATCGCAAAACCAGCAAGAAAAGAATGAACAAGAATTATTGGAATTAGATAAATGGGCAAGTTTGT
GGAATTGGTTTAACATAACAAATTGGCTGTGGTATATAAAATTATTCATAATGATAGTAGGAGGCTTGGT
AGGTTTAAGAATAGTTTTTGCTGTACTTTCTATAGTGAATAGAGTTAGGCAGGGATATTCACCATTATCG
TTTCAGACCCACCTCCCAACCCCGAGGGGACCCATGCATTGCATCTCAATTAGTCAGCAACCAGGTGTGG
AAAGTCCCCAGGCTCCCCAGCAGGCAGAAGTATGCAAAGCATGCGTCTCAATTAGTCAGCAACCATAGTC
CCGCCCCTAACTCCGCCCATCCCGCCCCTAACTCCGCCCAGTTCCGCCCATTCTCCGCCCCATGGCTGAC
TAATTTTTTTTATTTATGCAGAGGCCGAGGCCGCCTCGGCCTCTGAGCTATTCCAGAAGTAGTGAGGAGG
CTTTTTTGGAGGCCTAGGCTTTTGCAAAAAGCTTTCTAGAGGTACCACCGGAGCTTACCATGACCGAGTA
CAAGCCCACGGTGCGCCTCGCCACCCGCGACGACGTCCCCAGGGCCGTACGCACCCTCGCCGCCGCGTTC
GCCGACTACCCCGCCACGCGCCACACCGTCGATCCGGACCGCCACATCGAGCGGGTCACCGAGCTGCAAG
AACTCTTCCTCACGCGCGTCGGGCTCGACATCGGCAAGGTGTGGGTCGCGGACGACGGCGCCGCCGTGGC
GGTCTGGACCACGCCGGAGAGCGTCGAAGCGGGGGCGGTGTTCGCCGAGATCGGCCCGCGCATGGCCGAG
TTGAGCGGTTCCCGGCTGGCCGCGCAGCAACAGATGGAAGGCCTCCTGGCGCCGCACCGGCCCAAGGAGC
CCGCGTGGTTCCTGGCCACCGTCGGCGTCTCGCCCGACCACCAGGGCAAGGGTCTGGGCAGCGCCGTCGT
GCTCCCCGGAGTGGAGGCGGCCGAGCGCGCCGGGGTGCCCGCCTTCCTGGAGACCTCCGCGCCCCGCAAC
CTCCCCTTCTACGAGCGGCTCGGCTTCACCGTCACCGCCGACGTCGAGGTGCCCGAAGGACCGCGCACCT
GGTGCATGACCCGCAAGCCCGGTGCCAGTTAACGAATTCTAGATCTTGAGACAAATGGCAGTATTCATCC
ACAATTTTAAAAGAAAAGGGGGGATTGGGGGGTACAGTGCAGGGGAAAGAATAGTAGACATAATAGCAAC
AGACATACAAACTAAAGAATTACAAAAACAAATTACAAAAATTCAAAATTTTCGGGTTTATTACAGGGAC
AGCAGAGATCCACTTTGGCGCCGGCTCGAGGCCTGCAGGTGCAAAGATGGATAAAGTTTTAAACAGAGAG
GAATCTTTGCAGCTAATGGACCTTCTAGGTCTTGAAAGGAGTGGGAATTGGCTCCGGTGCCCGTCAGTGG
GCAGAGCGCACATCGCCCACAGTCCCCGAGAAGTTGGGGGGAGGGGTCGGCAATTGAACCGGTGCCTAGA
GAAGGTGGCGCGGGGTAAACTGGGAAAGTGATGTCGTGTACTGGCTCCGCCTTTTTCCCGAGGGTGGGGG
AGAACCGTATATAAGTGCAGTAGTCGCCGTGAACGTTCTTTTTCGCAACGGGTTTGCCGCCAGAACACAG
GTAAGTGCCGTGTGTGGTTCCCGCGGGCCTGGCCTCTTTACGGGTTATGGCCCTTGCGTGCCTTGAATTA
CTTCCACCTGGCTGCAGTACGTGATTCTTGATCCCGAGCTTCGGGTTGGAAGTGGGTGGGAGAGTTCGAG
GCCTTGCGCTTAAGGAGCCCCTTCGCCTCGTGCTTGAGTTGAGGCCTGGCCTGGGCGCTGGGGCCGCCGC
GTGCGAATCTGGTGGCACCTTCGCGCCTGTCTCGCTGCTTTCGATAAGTCTCTAGCCATTTAAAATTTTT
GATGACCTGCTGCGACGCTTTTTTTCTGGCAAGATAGTCTTGTAAATGCGGGCCAAGATCTGCACACTGG
TATTTCGGTTTTTGGGGCCGCGGGCGGCGACGGGGCCCGTGCGTCCCAGCGCACATGTTCGGCGAGGCGG
GGCCTGCGAGCGCGGCCACCGAGAATCGGACGGGGGTAGTCTCAAGCTGGCCGGCCTGCTCTGGTGCCTG
GCCTCGCGCCGCCGTGTATCGCCCCGCCCTGGGCGGCAAGGCTGGCCCGGTCGGCACCAGTTGCGTGAGC
GGAAAGATGGCCGCTTCCCGGCCCTGCTGCAGGGAGCTCAAAATGGAGGACGCGGCGCTCGGGAGAGCGG
GCGGGTGAGTCACCCACACAAAGGAAAAGGGCCTTTCCGTCCTCAGCCGTCGCTTCATGTGACTCCACGG
AGTACCGGGCGCCGTCCAGGCACCTCGATTAGTTCTCGAGCTTTTGGAGTACGTCGTCTTTAGGTTGGGG
GGAGGGGTTTTATGCGATGGAGTTTCCCCACACTGAGTGGGTGGAGACTGAAGTTAGGCCAGCTTGGCAC
TTGATGTAATTCTCCTTGGAATTTGCCCTTTTTGAGTTTGGATCTTGGTTCATTCTCAAGCCTCAGACAG
TGGTTCAAAGTTTTTTTCTTCCATTTCAGGTGTCGTGAGGCTAGCACCGCCACCATGAGCGATAACGATG
ACATCGAGGTGGAGAGCGACGAAGAGCAACCGAGGTTTCAATCTGCGGCTGACAAACGGGCTCATCATAA
TGCACTGGAACGAAAACGTAGGGACCACATCAAAGACAGCTTTCACAGTTTGCGGGACTCAGTCCCATCA
CTCCAAGGAGAGAAGGCATCCCGGGCCCAAATCCTAGACAAAGCCACAGAATATATCCAGTATATGCGAA
GGAAAAACCACACACACCAGCAAGATATTGACGACCTCAAGCGGCAGAATGCTCTTCTGGAGCAGCAAGG
GGAAAGCGAGAGCTAGTAATGAACTAGTCCGTAACTTGAAAGTATTTCGATTTCTTGGCTTTATATATCT
TGTGGAAAGGACGATAGGTCTTCGGGTTCTGAAGTATTACGCGTTAAGTCGACAATCAACCTCTGGATTA
CAAAATTTGTGAAAGATTGACTGGTATTCTTAACTATGTTGCTCCTTTTACGCTATGTGGATACGCTGCT
TTAATGCCTTTGTATCATGCTATTGCTTCCCGTATGGCTTTCATTTTCTCCTCCTTGTATAAATCCTGGT
TGCTGTCTCTTTATGAGGAGTTGTGGCCCGTTGTCAGGCAACGTGGCGTGGTGTGCACTGTGTTTGCTGA
CGCAACCCCCACTGGTTGGGGCATTGCCACCACCTGTCAGCTCCTTTCCGGGACTTTCGCTTTCCCCCTC
CCTATTGCCACGGCGGAACTCATCGCCGCCTGCCTTGCCCGCTGCTGGACAGGGGCTCGGCTGTTGGGCA
CTGACAATTCCGTGGTGTTGTCGGGGAAATCATCGTCCTTTCCTTGGCTGCTCGCCTGTGTTGCCACCTG
GATTCTGCGCGGGACGTCCTTCTGCTACGTCCCTTCGGCCCTCAATCCAGCGGACCTTCCTTCCCGCGGC
CTGCTGCCGGCTCTGCGGCCTCTTCCGCGTCTTCGCCTTCGCCCTCAGACGAGTCGGATCTCCCTTTGGG
CCGCCTCCCCGCGTCGACTTTAAGACCAATGACTTACAAGGCAGCTGTAGATCTTAGCCACTTTTTAAAA
GAAAAGGGGGGACTGGAAGGGCTAATTCACTCCCAACGAAGACAAGATCTGCTTTTTGCTTGTACTGGGT
CTCTCTGGTTAGACCAGATCTGAGCCTGGGAGCTCTCTGGCTAACTAGGGAACCCACTGCTTAAGCCTCA
ATAAAGCTTGCCTTGAGTGCTTCAAGTAGTGTGTGCCCGTCTGTTGTGTGACTCTGGTAACTAGAGATCC
CTCAGACCCTTTTAGTCAGTGTGGAAAATCTCTAGCAGTACGTATAGTAGTTCATGTCATCTTATTATTC
AGTATTTATAACTTGCAAAGAAATGAATATCAGAGAGTGAGAGGAACTTGTTTATTGCAGCTTATAATGG
TTACAAATAAAGCAATAGCATCACAAATTTCACAAATAAAGCATTTTTTTCACTGCATTCTAGTTGTGGT
TTGTCCAAACTCATCAATGTATCTTATCATGTCTGGCTCTAGCTATCCCGCCCCTAACTCCGCCCATCCC
GCCCCTAACTCCGCCCAGTTCCGCCCATTCTCCGCCCCATGGCTGACTAATTTTTTTTATTTATGCAGAG
GCCGAGGCCGCCTCGGCCTCTGAGCTATTCCAGAAGTAGTGAGGAGGCTTTTTTGGAGGCCTAGGGACGT
ACCCAATTCGCCCTATAGTGAGTCGTATTACGCGCGCTCACTGGCCGTCGTTTTACAACGTCGTGACTGG
GAAAACCCTGGCGTTACCCAACTTAATCGCCTTGCAGCACATCCCCCTTTCGCCAGCTGGCGTAATAGCG
AAGAGGCCCGCACCGATCGCCCTTCCCAACAGTTGCGCAGCCTGAATGGCGAATGGG
[124 nt withheld, positions 6008-6131]
C
[91 nt withheld, positions 6133-6223]
A
[49 nt withheld, positions 6225-6273]
CCTTTGACGTTGGAGTCCACGTTCTTT
[37 nt withheld, positions 6301-6337]
ACCCTATCTCGGTCTATTCTTTTGATTTATAAGGGATTTTGCCGATTTCGGCCTATTGGTTAAAAAATGA
GCTGATTTAACAAAAATTTAACGCGAATTTTAACAAAATATTAACGCTTACAATTTAGGTGGCACTTTTC
GGGGAAATGTGCGCGGAACCCCTATTTGTTTATTTTTCTAAATACATTCAAATATGTATCCGCTCATGAG
ACAATAACCCTGATAAATGCTTCAATAATATTGAAAAAGGAAGAGTATGAGTATTCAACATTTCCGTGTC
GCCCTTATTCCCTTTTTTGCGGCATTTTGCCTTCCTGTTTTTGCTCACCCAGAAACGCTGGTGAAAGTAA
AAGATGCTGAAGATCAGTTGGGTGCACGAGTGGGTTACATCGAACTGGATCTCAACAGCGGTAAGATCCT
TGAGAGTTTTCGCCCCGAAGAACGTTTTCCAATGATGAGCACTTTTAAAGTTCTGCTATGTGGCGCGGTA
TTATCCCGTATTGACGCCGGGCAAGAGCAACTCGGTCGCCGCATACACTATTCTCAGAATGACTTGGTTG
AGTACTCACCAGTCACAGAAAAGCATCTTACGGATGGCATGACAGTAAGAGAATTATGCAGTGCTGCCAT
AACCATGAGTGATAACACTGCGGCCAACTTACTTCTGACAACGATCGGAGGACCGAAGGAGCTAACCGCT
TTTTTGCACAACATGGGGGATCATGTAACTCGCCTTGATCGTTGGGAACCGGAGCTGAATGAAGCCATAC
CAAACGACGAGCGTGACACCACGATGCCTGTAGCAATGGCAACAACGTTGCGCAAACTATTAACTGGCGA
ACTACTTACTCTAGCTTCCCGGCAACAATTAATAGACTGGATGGAGGCGGATAAAGTTGCAGGACCACTT
CTGCGCTCGGCCCTTCCGGCTGGCTGGTTTATTGCTGATAAATCTGGAGCCGGTGAGCGTGGGTCTCGCG
GTATCATTGCAGCACTGGGGCCAGATGGTAAGCCCTCCCGTATCGTAGTTATCTACACGACGGGGAGTCA
GGCAACTATGGATGAACGAAATAGACAGATCGCTGAGATAGGTGCCTCACTGATTAAGCATTGGTAACTG
TCAGACCAAGTTTACTCATATATACTTTAGATTGATTTAAAACTTCATTTTTAATTTAAAAGGATCTAGG
TGAAGATCCTTTTTGATAATCTCATGACCAAAATCCCTTAACGTGAGTTTTCGTTCCACTGAGCGTCAGA
CCCCGTAGAAAAGATCAAAGGATCTTCTTGAGATCCTTTTTTTCTGCGCGTAATCTGCTGCTTGCAAACA
AAAAAACCACCGCTACCAGCGGTGGTTTGTTTGCCGGATCAAGAGCTACCAACTCTTTTTCCGAAGGTAA
CTGGCTTCAGCAGAGCGCAGATACCAAATACTGTTCTTCTAGTGTAGCCGTAGTTAGGCCACCACTTCAA
GAACTCTGTAGCACCGCCTACATACCTCGCTCTGCTAATCCTGTTACCAGTGGCTGCTGCCAGTGGCGAT
AAGTCGTGTCTTACCGGGTTGGACTCAAGACGATAGTTACCGGATAAGGCGCAGCGGTCGGGCTGAACGG
GGGGTTCGTGCACACAGCCCAGCTTGGAGCGAACGACCTACACCGAACTGAGATACCTACAGCGTGAGCT
ATGAGAAAGCGCCACGCTTCCCGAAGGGAGAAAGGCGGACAGGTATCCGGTAAGCGGCAGGGTCGGAACA
GGAGAGCGCACGAGGGAGCTTCCAGGGGGAAACGCCTGGTATCTTTATAGTCCTGTCGGGTTTCGCCACC
TCTGACTTGAGCGTCGATTTTTGTGATGCTCGTCAGGGGGGCGGAGCCTATGGAAAAACGCCAGCAACGC
GGCCTTTTTACGGTTCCTGGCCTTTTGCTGGCCTTTTGCTCACATGTTCTTTCCTGCGTTATCCCCTGAT
TCTGTGGATAACCGTATTACCGCCTTTGAGTGAGCTGATACCGCTCGCCGCAGCCGAACGACCGAGCGCA
GCGAGTCAGTGAGCGAGGAAGCGGAAGAGCGCCCAATACGCAAACCGCCTCTCCCCGCGCGTTGGCCGAT
TCATTAATGCAGCTGGCACGACAGGTTTCCCGACTGGAAAGCGGGCAGTGAGCGCAACGCAATTAATGTG
AGTTAGCTCACTCATTAGGCACCCCAGGCTTTACACTTTATGCTTCCGGCTCGTATGTTGTGTGGAATTG
TGAGCGGATAACAATTTCACACAGGAAACAGCTATGACCATGATTACGCCAAGCGCGCAATTAACCCTCA
CTAAAGGGAACAAAAGCTGGAGCTGCAAGC
Features (pLannotate 1.2.2; 31 found; start..end, strand, type, name):
      5..231     +  promoter       RSV promoter: Rous sarcoma virus enhancer/promoter
    232..412     +  LTR            5' LTR (truncated): truncated 5' long terminal repeat (LTR) from HIV-1
    459..584     +  misc_feature   HIV-1 Ψ: packaging signal of human immunodeficiency virus type 1
    568..931     +  CDS            HIV-1 gag (fragment): gag protein from human immunodeficiency virus 1; gag
   1077..1310    +  misc_feature   RRE: The Rev response element (RRE) of HIV-1 allows for Rev-dependent mRNA export from the nucleus to the cytoplasm.
   1687..1713    +  CDS            Rev (fragment): human immunodeficiency virus 1 (HIV-1) Rev protein; rev; enhances nuclear export of unspliced and incompletely spliced viral mRNAs
   1720..1743    +  promoter       SV40 promoter (fragment): SV40 early promoter
   1744..1815    +  promoter       SV40 promoter (fragment): SV40 enhancer and early promoter
   1839..1974    +  rep_origin     SV40 ori: SV40 origin of replication
   2020..2616    +  CDS            PuroR (fragment): puromycin N-acetyltransferase; pac from Streptomyces; confers resistance to puromycin
   2665..2782    +  misc_feature   cPPT/CTS: central polypurine tract and central termination sequence of HIV-1
   2847..2913    +  CDS            small t antigen (fragment): SV40 (simian virus 40) small t antigen
   2920..4098    +  promoter       EF-1α promoter: strong constitutive promoter for human elongation factor EF-1α
   4115..4408    +  CDS            MAX (fragment): MAX_HUMAN - Also known as BHLHD4. Experimental evidence at protein level: Swiss-Prot protein existence level 1. Transcription regulator. Forms a sequence-specific DNA- binding protein complex with MYC or MAD which recognizes the core sequence 5'-CAC[GA]TG-3'. The MYC:MAX complex is a transcriptional activator, whereas the MAD:MAX complex is a repressor. May repress transcription via the recruitment of a chromatin remodeling complex containing H3 'Lys-9' histone methyltransferase activity. Represses MYC transcriptional activity from E-box elements. From Homo sapiens (Human).
   4439..4492    +  promoter       U6 promoter (fragment): RNA polymerase III promoter for human U6 snRNA
   4534..5122    +  misc_feature   WPRE: woodchuck hepatitis virus posttranscriptional regulatory element
   5173..5192    +  misc_feature   cPPT/CTS (fragment): central polypurine tract and central termination sequence of HIV-1
   5194..5427    +  LTR            3' LTR (ΔU3): self-inactivating 3' long terminal repeat (LTR) from HIV-1
   5505..5626    +  polyA_signal   SV40 poly(A) signal: SV40 polyadenylation signal
   5666..5801    +  rep_origin     SV40 ori: SV40 origin of replication
   5822..5840    -  promoter       T7 promoter: promoter for bacteriophage T7 RNA polymerase
   5848..6003    +  CDS            lacZα (fragment): LacZα fragment of β-galactosidase; lacZ fragment
   6008..6436    +  rep_origin     f1 ori (sequence partly withheld): f1 bacteriophage origin of replication; arrow indicates direction of (+) strand synthesis
   6489..6593    +  promoter       AmpR promoter: bla
   6594..7454    +  CDS            AmpR: β-lactamase; bla; confers resistance to ampicillin, carbenicillin, and related antibiotics
   7625..8213    +  rep_origin     ori: high-copy-number ColE1/pMB1/pBR322/pUC origin of replication
   8396..8488    +  CDS            lacI (fragment): lac repressor; lacI; The lac repressor binds to the lac operator to inhibit transcription in E. coli. This inhibition can be relieved by adding lactose or isopropyl-β-D-thiogalactopyranoside (IPTG).
   8501..8522    +  protein_bind   CAP binding site: CAP binding activates transcription in the presence of cAMP. E. coli catabolite activator protein
   8537..8567    +  promoter       lac promoter: promoter for the E. coli lac operon
   8575..8591    +  protein_bind   lac operator: The lac repressor binds to the lac operator to inhibit transcription in E. coli. This inhibition can be relieved by adding lactose or isopropyl-β-D-thiogalactopyranoside (IPTG). lac repressor encoded by lacI
   8636..8654    +  promoter       T3 promoter: promoter for bacteriophage T3 RNA polymerase
