[The description below was written by a language model from this plasmid's Addgene catalogue record and pLannotate feature annotations shown in this document.]
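Description:
TFORF0046 is a third-generation-style, self-inactivating lentiviral expression plasmid built on the pLX_TRC317 backbone from the Broad Institute Genetic Perturbation Platform. It carries the human MAX transcription factor open reading frame together with a unique 24-bp barcode. In bacteria it is maintained through a high-copy ColE1/pUC-type origin and selected with ampicillin via the β-lactamase gene. An f1 origin and remnants of a lac/lacZα cloning region flanked by T7 and T3 promoters are also present. The depositor notes that the plasmid can recombine during propagation, which is common for LTR-containing vectors.

The viral genome is transcribed from an RSV promoter fused to a truncated HIV-1 5' LTR and ends in a ΔU3 3' LTR followed by an SV40 polyadenylation signal. Between the LTRs lie the Ψ packaging signal with a partial gag sequence, the Rev response element for nuclear export of the full-length RNA, and a cPPT/CTS that aids nuclear import. Two cassettes are carried. An SV40 early promoter drives puromycin N-acetyltransferase for selection of transduced mammalian cells, and the EF-1α promoter drives the MAX ORF, with a WPRE downstream to boost transcript stability and expression. The insert is listed as 413 bp, and the annotation matches about 294 nt of it to human MAX, a bHLH partner of MYC and MAD that binds E-box sequences. The barcode itself is not annotated; a short U6-like fragment between the ORF and WPRE is probably only a partial sequence match.

The construct belongs to a barcoded transcription factor ORF collection. It is intended for overexpression of MAX, either alone or in pooled screens where the barcode identifies which factor each cell received, as in directed differentiation studies.
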