Addgene plasmid #141491: TFORF0046
Purpose: Lentiviral vector for overexpressing the MAX transcription factor ORF with a unique 24-bp barcode. Barcodes facilitate identification of transcription factors in pooled screens.
Depositing lab: Feng Zhang. Depositing organization: Broad Institute. Publication: A transcription factor atlas of directed differentiation. Joung J, Ma S, Tay T, Geiger-Schuller KR, Kirchgatterer PC, Verdine VK, Guo B, Arias-Garcia MA, Allen WE, Singh A, Kuksenko O, Abudayyeh OO, Gootenberg JS, Fu Z, Macrae RK, Buenrostro JD, Regev A, Zhang F. Cell. 2023 Jan 5;186(1):209-229.e26. doi: 10.1016/j.cell.2022.11.026. PubMed 36608654.
Backbone
  Vector backbone: pLX_TRC317
  Backbone manufacturer: Broad Institute Genetic Perturbation Platform
  Backbone size w/o insert (bp): 8264
  Vector type: Mammalian Expression, Lentiviral
  Selectable markers: Puromycin
Growth in bacteria
  Bacterial resistance: Ampicillin, 100 μg/mL
  Growth temperature: 37°C
  Growth strain: NEB Stable
  Copy number: High Copy
Gene/Insert
  Gene/Insert name: MAX
  Species: H. sapiens (human)
  Insert size (bp): 413
  Entrez Gene: MAX (a.k.a. bHLHd4)
  Promoter: EF1a
  Cloning method: Unknown
  Sequencing primers: 5′ GGGTGGAGACTGAAGTTAGGCCAG; 3′ CACATAGCGTAAAAGGAGCAACATAG
Terms and licenses: Academic/Nonprofit Terms; Industry Terms: Not Available to Industry
Depositor comments: NM_145113,ENST00000618858,ENST00000394606,ENST00000553928,ENST00000556979 . The transcription factor ORF portion of this plasmid was synthesized by Genewiz. Please test multiple small colonies in case of plasmid recombination. To make this collection available in a timely manner, a portion of this collection was not fully sequenced by Addgene. If an Addgene verified full plasmid sequence is not available, please contact us prior to placing an order to request the full sequence.
How to cite: TFORF0046 was a gift from Feng Zhang (Addgene plasmid # 141491 ; http://n2t.net/addgene:141491 ; RRID:Addgene_141491)
