>Addgene plasmid #141491 | TFORF0046 | depositor partial sequence | sequence record 276610 | Insert
ACCGCCACCATGAGCGATAACGATGACATCGAGGTGGAGAGCGACGAAGAGCAACCGAGGTTTCAATCTG
CGGCTGACAAACGGGCTCATCATAATGCACTGGAACGAAAACGTAGGGACCACATCAAAGACAGCTTTCA
CAGTTTGCGGGACTCAGTCCCATCACTCCAAGGAGAGAAGGCATCCCGGGCCCAAATCCTAGACAAAGCC
ACAGAATATATCCAGTATATGCGAAGGAAAAACCACACACACCAGCAAGATATTGACGACCTCAAGCGGC
AGAATGCTCTTCTGGAGCAGCAAGGGGAAAGCGAGAGCTAGTAATGAACTAGTCCGTAACTTGAAAGTAT
TTCGATTTCTTGGCTTTATATATCTTGTGGAAAGGACGATAGGTCTTCGGGTTCTGAAGTATT
