>Addgene plasmid #141491 | TFORF0046 | depositor partial sequence | sequence record 276611 | Barcode
TAGGTCTTCGGGTTCTGAAGTATT
