>Addgene plasmid #141491 | TFORF0046 | addgene partial sequence | sequence record 319908 | WPRE-R 5'-CATAGCGTAAAAGGAGCAACA-3'
TTTTGTAATCCAGAGGTTGATTGTCGACTTAACGCGTAATACTTCAGAACCCGAAGACCTATCGTCCTTT
CCACAAGATATATAAAGCCAAGAAATCGAAATACTTTCAAGTTACGGACTAGTTCATTACTAGCTCTCGC
TTTCCCCTTGCTGCTCCAGAAGAGCATTCTGCCGCTTGAGGTCGTCAATATCTTGCTGGTGTGTGTGGTT
TTTCCTTCGCATATACTGGATATATTCTGTGGCTTTGTCTAGGATTTGGGCCCGGGATGCCTTCTCTCCT
TGGAGTGATGGGACTGAGTCCCGCAAACTGTGAAAGCTGTCTTTGATGTGGTCCCTACGTTTTCGTTCCA
GTGCATTATGATGAGCCCGTTTGTCAGCCGCAGATTGAAACCTCGGTTGCTCTTCGTCGCTCTCCACCTC
GATGTCATCGTTATCGCTCATGGTGGCGGTGCTAGCCTCACGACACCTGAAATGGAAGAAAAAAACTTTG
AACCACTGTCTGAGGCTTGAGAATGAACCAAGATCCAAACTCAAAAAGGGCAAATTCCAAGGAGAATTAC
ATCAAGTGCCAAGCTGGCCTAACTTCAGTCTCCACCCACTCAGTGTGGGGAAACTCCATCGCATAAAACC
CCTCCCCCCAACCTAAAGACGACGTACTCCAAAAGCTCGAGAACTAATCGAGGTGCCTGG
